Addgene plasmid #168545: pDONR223 SARS-CoV-1 NSP2_stop
Purpose: Gateway-compatible Entry vector
Depositing lab: Fritz Roth. Depositing organization: Sinai Health System. Publication: A resource of human coronavirus protein-coding sequences in a flexible, multipurpose Gateway Entry clone collection. Weller B, Lin CW, Pogoutse O, Sauer M, Marin-de la Rosa N, Strobel A, Young V, Knapp JJ, Rayhan A, Falter C, Kim DK, Roth FP, Falter-Braun P. G3 (Bethesda). 2023 Jul 5;13(7):jkad105. doi: 10.1093/g3journal/jkad105. PubMed 37267226.
Backbone
  Vector backbone: pDONR223
  Backbone manufacturer: Rual et al, Genome Res. 14:2128-2135, 2004.
  Backbone size w/o insert (bp): 5005
  Vector type: Other
Growth in bacteria
  Bacterial resistance: Spectinomycin, 50 μg/mL
  Growth temperature: 37°C
  Growth strain: DH5alpha
  Copy number: Unknown
Gene/Insert
  Gene/Insert name: NSP2
  Species: Other
  Insert size (bp): 1917
  Entrez Gene: ORF1ab (a.k.a. sarsp1)
  Cloning method: Gateway Cloning
  Sequencing primers: 5′ m13-For; 3′ m13-Rev
Resource information
  A portion of this plasmid was derived from a plasmid made by: Falter-Braun Lab
Terms and licenses: Academic/Nonprofit Terms; Industry Terms
How to cite: pDONR223 SARS-CoV-1 NSP2_stop was a gift from Fritz Roth (Addgene plasmid # 168545 ; http://n2t.net/addgene:168545 ; RRID:Addgene_168545)
