[The description below was written by a language model from this plasmid's Addgene catalogue record and pLannotate feature annotations shown in this document.]
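Description:
pDONR223 SARS-CoV-1 NSP2_stop is a Gateway Entry clone built on the pDONR223 donor backbone and carrying the coding sequence for non-structural protein 2 (NSP2) of SARS-CoV-1. It is a purely bacterial propagation and shuttling plasmid. It replicates in E. coli from a high-copy ColE1/pUC-type origin and is selected with spectinomycin through the aadA (SmR) aminoglycoside adenylyltransferase gene, which sits downstream of a class 1 integron Pc promoter fragment and a short gentamicin-resistance remnant. The sequenced plasmid is about 4.7 kb, smaller than the empty backbone plus insert, as expected because Gateway recombination replaces the donor vector's selection cassette with the insert.

The roughly 1.9 kb insert is annotated as a fragment of the SARS-CoV replicase polyprotein 1a, which fits NSP2 being a cleavage product of ORF1ab. The functional text attached to that automated annotation describes nsp10 and reflects the polyprotein database entry rather than this segment. The ORF is flanked by two attL recombination sites; the upstream one is labelled attL3 by the annotation tool, although an attL1/attL2 pair would be usual for this backbone. These sites allow LR Clonase-mediated transfer into any compatible Destination vector. The "_stop" suffix suggests that the ORF keeps a stop codon, which would suit native C-terminus or N-terminally tagged expression rather than C-terminal fusions.

No promoter drives expression of the insert in this plasmid. A T7 promoter lies outside the attL2 site, rrnB T1 and T2 terminators insulate the cloning region, and M13 primer sites are used for sequence verification. The clone belongs to a collection of human coronavirus protein-coding sequences in Gateway Entry format.
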