Features (pLannotate 1.2.2; 12 found; start..end, strand, type, name):
     34..129     +  protein_bind   attL3: mutant version of attL; recombination site for the Gateway® LR reaction LR Clonase™
    129..2048    +  CDS            R1A_SARS (fragment): Experimental evidence at protein level: Swiss-Prot protein existence level 1. [Non-structural protein 10]: Plays a pivotal role in viral transcription by stimulating both nsp14 3'-5' exoribonuclease and nsp16 2'-O-methyltransferase activities. Therefore plays an essential role in viral mRNAs cap methylation. From Severe acute respiratory syndrome coronavirus (SARS-CoV).
   2053..2152    -  protein_bind   attL2: mutant version of attL; recombination site for the Gateway® LR reaction LR Clonase™
   2170..2188    -  promoter       T7 promoter: promoter for bacteriophage T7 RNA polymerase
   2378..2401    +  promoter       Pc promoter (fragment): intI1 (promoter lies within the coding sequence); class 1 integron promoter
   2577..2633    +  CDS            GmR (fragment): gentamycin acetyltransferase; aacC1; confers resistance to gentamycin
   2640..3431    +  CDS            SmR: aminoglycoside adenylyltransferase (Murphy, 1985); aadA; confers resistance to spectinomycin and streptomycin
   3524..4112    +  rep_origin     ori: high-copy-number ColE1/pMB1/pBR322/pUC origin of replication
   4295..4387    +  CDS            lacI (fragment): lac repressor; lacI; The lac repressor binds to the lac operator to inhibit transcription in E. coli. This inhibition can be relieved by adding lactose or isopropyl-β-D-thiogalactopyranoside (IPTG).
   4442..4469    -  terminator     rrnB T2 terminator: transcription terminator T2 from the E. coli rrnB gene
   4601..4644    +  terminator     rrnB T1 terminator: Escherichia coli rrnB; transcription terminator T1 from the E. coli rrnB gene
   4691..17      -  CDS            lacZα (fragment) (across the origin): LacZα fragment of β-galactosidase; lacZ fragment
>Addgene plasmid #168545 | pDONR223 SARS-CoV-1 NSP2_stop | addgene full sequence | sequence record 333706 | Addgene NGS Result
GTAAAACGACGGCCAGTCTTAAGCTCGGGCCCCAAATAATGATTTTATTTTGACTGATAGTGACCTGTTC
GTTGCAACAAATTGATGAGCAATGCTTTTTTATAATGCCAACTTTGTACAAAAAAGTTGGCATGGCAGTC
ACTCGCTATGTCGACAACAATTTCTGTGGCCCAGATGGGTACCCTCTTGATTGCATCAAAGATTTTCTCG
CACGCGCGGGCAAGTCAATGTGCACTCTTTCCGAACAACTTGATTACATCGAGTCGAAGAGAGGTGTCTA
CTGCTGCCGTGACCATGAGCATGAAATTGCCTGGTTCACTGAGCGCTCTGATAAGAGCTACGAGCACCAG
ACACCCTTCGAAATTAAGAGTGCCAAGAAATTTGACACTTTCAAAGGGGAATGCCCAAAGTTTGTGTTTC
CTCTTAACTCAAAAGTCAAAGTCATTCAACCACGTGTTGAAAAGAAAAAGACTGAGGGTTTCATGGGGCG
TATACGCTCTGTGTACCCTGTTGCATCTCCACAGGAGTGTAACAATATGCACTTGTCTACCTTGATGAAA
TGTAATCATTGCGATGAAGTTTCATGGCAGACGTGCGACTTTCTGAAAGCCACTTGTGAACATTGTGGCA
CTGAAAATTTAGTTATTGAAGGACCTACTACATGTGGGTACCTACCTACTAATGCTGTAGTGAAAATGCC
ATGTCCTGCCTGTCAAGACCCAGAGATTGGACCTGAGCATAGTGTTGCAGATTATCACAACCACTCAAAC
ATTGAAACTCGACTCCGCAAGGGAGGTAGGACTAGATGTTTTGGAGGCTGTGTGTTTGCCTATGTTGGCT
GCTATAATAAGCGTGCCTACTGGGTTCCTCGTGCTAGTGCTGATATTGGCTCAGGCCATACTGGCATTAC
TGGTGACAATGTGGAAACCTTGAATGAGGATCTCCTTGAGATACTGAGTCGTGAACGTGTTAACATTAAC
ATTGTTGGCGATTTTCATTTGAATGAAGAGGTTGCCATCATTTTGGCATCTTTCTCTGCTTCTACAAGTG
CCTTTATTGACACTATAAAGAGTCTTGATTACAAGTCTTTCAAAACCATTGTTGAGTCCTGCGGTAACTA
TAAAGTTACCAAGGGAAAGCCCGTAAAAGGTGCTTGGAACATTGGACAACAGAGATCAGTTTTAACACCA
CTGTGTGGTTTTCCCTCACAGGCTGCTGGTGTTATCAGATCAATTTTTGCGCGCACACTTGATGCAGCAA
ACCACTCAATTCCTGATTTGCAAAGAGCAGCTGTCACCATACTTGATGGTATTTCTGAACAGTCATTACG
TCTTGTCGACGCCATGGTTTATACTTCAGACCTGCTCACCAACAGTGTCATTATTATGGCATATGTAACT
GGTGGTCTTGTACAACAGACTTCTCAGTGGTTGTCTAATCTTTTGGGCACTACTGTTGAAAAACTCAGGC
CTATCTTTGAATGGATTGAGGCGAAACTTAGTGCAGGAGTTGAATTTCTCAAGGATGCTTGGGAGATTCT
CAAATTTCTCATTACAGGTGTTTTTGACATCGTCAAGGGTCAAATACAGGTTGCTTCAGATAACATCAAG
GATTGTGTAAAATGCTTCATTGATGTTGTTAACAAGGCACTCGAAATGTGCATTGATCAAGTCACTATCG
CTGGCGCAAAGTTGCGATCACTCAACTTAGGTGAAGTCTTCATCGCTCAAAGCAAGGGACTTTACCGTCA
GTGTATACGTGGCAAGGAGCAGCTGCAACTACTCATGCCTCTTAAGGCACCAAAAGAAGTAACCTTTCTT
GAAGGTGATTCACATGACACAGTACTTACCTCTGAGGAGGTTGTTCTCAAGAACGGTGAACTCGAAGCAC
TCGAGACGCCCGTTGATAGCTTCACAAATGGAGCTATCGTTGGCACACCAGTCTGTGTAAATGGCCTCAT
GCTCTTAGAGATTAAGGACAAAGAACAATACTGCGCATTGTCTCCTGGTTTACTGGCTACAAACAATGTC
TTTCGCTTAAAAGGGGGTTAATACCCAACTTTCTTGTACAAAGTTGGCATTATAAGAAAGCATTGCTTAT
CAATTTGTTGCAACGAACAGGTCACTATCAGTCAAAATAAAATCATTATTTGCCATCCAGCTGATATCCC
CTATAGTGAGTCGTATTACATGGTCATAGCTGTTTCCTGGCAGCTCTGGCCCGTGTCTCAAAATCTCTGA
TGTTACATTGCACAAGATAAAAATATATCATCATGCCTCCTCTAGACCAGCCAGGACAGAAATGCCTCGA
CTTCGCTGCTACCCAAGGTTGCCGGGTGACGCACACCGTGGAAACGGATGAAGGCACGAACCCAGTGGAC
ATAAGCCTGTTCGGTTCGTAAGCTGTAATGCAAGTAGCGTATGCGCTCACGCAACTGGTCCAGAACCTTG
ACCGAACGCAGCGGTGGTAACGGCGCAGTGGCGGTTTTCATGGCTTGTTATGACTGTTTTTTTGGGGTAC
AGTCTATGCCTCGGGCATCCAAGCAGCAAGCGCGTTACGCCGTGGGTCGATGTTTGATGTTATGGAGCAG
CAACGATGTTACGCAGCAGGGCAGTCGCCCTAAAACAAAGTTAAACATTATGAGGGAAGCGGTGATCGCC
GAAGTATCGACTCAACTATCAGAGGTAGTTGGCGTCATCGAGCGCCATCTCGAACCGACGTTGCTGGCCG
TACATTTGTACGGCTCCGCAGTGGATGGCGGCCTGAAGCCACACAGTGATATTGATTTGCTGGTTACGGT
GACCGTAAGGCTTGATGAAACAACGCGGCGAGCTTTGATCAACGACCTTTTGGAAACTTCGGCTTCCCCT
GGAGAGAGCGAGATTCTCCGCGCTGTAGAAGTCACCATTGTTGTGCACGACGACATCATTCCGTGGCGTT
ATCCAGCTAAGCGCGAACTGCAATTTGGAGAATGGCAGCGCAATGACATTCTTGCAGGTATCTTCGAGCC
AGCCACGATCGACATTGATCTGGCTATCTTGCTGACAAAAGCAAGAGAACATAGCGTTGCCTTGGTAGGT
CCAGCGGCGGAGGAACTCTTTGATCCGGTTCCTGAACAGGATCTATTTGAGGCGCTAAATGAAACCTTAA
CGCTATGGAACTCGCCGCCCGACTGGGCTGGCGATGAGCGAAATGTAGTGCTTACGTTGTCCCGCATTTG
GTACAGCGCAGTAACCGGCAAAATCGCGCCGAAGGATGTCGCTGCCGACTGGGCAATGGAGCGCCTGCCG
GCCCAGTATCAGCCCGTCATACTTGAAGCTAGACAGGCTTATCTTGGACAAGAAGAAGATCGCTTGGCCT
CGCGCGCAGATCAGTTGGAAGAATTTGTCCACTACGTGAAAGGCGAGATCACCAAGGTAGTCGGCAAATA
ACCCTCGAGCCACCCATGACCAAAATCCCTTAACGTGAGTTACGCGTCGTTCCACTGAGCGTCAGACCCC
GTAGAAAAGATCAAAGGATCTTCTTGAGATCCTTTTTTTCTGCGCGTAATCTGCTGCTTGCAAACAAAAA
AACCACCGCTACCAGCGGTGGTTTGTTTGCCGGATCAAGAGCTACCAACTCTTTTTCCGAAGGTAACTGG
CTTCAGCAGAGCGCAGATACCAAATACTGTTCTTCTAGTGTAGCCGTAGTTAGGCCACCACTTCAAGAAC
TCTGTAGCACCGCCTACATACCTCGCTCTGCTAATCCTGTTACCAGTGGCTGCTGCCAGTGGCGATAAGT
CGTGTCTTACCGGGTTGGACTCAAGACGATAGTTACCGGATAAGGCGCAGCGGTCGGGCTGAACGGGGGG
TTCGTGCACACAGCCCAGCTTGGAGCGAACGACCTACACCGAACTGAGATACCTACAGCGTGAGCTATGA
GAAAGCGCCACGCTTCCCGAAGGGAGAAAGGCGGACAGGTATCCGGTAAGCGGCAGGGTCGGAACAGGAG
AGCGCACGAGGGAGCTTCCAGGGGGAAACGCCTGGTATCTTTATAGTCCTGTCGGGTTTCGCCACCTCTG
ACTTGAGCGTCGATTTTTGTGATGCTCGTCAGGGGGGCGGAGCCTATGGAAAAACGCCAGCAACGCGGCC
TTTTTACGGTTCCTGGCCTTTTGCTGGCCTTTTGCTCACATGTTCTTTCCTGCGTTATCCCCTGATTCTG
TGGATAACCGTATTACCGCCTTTGAGTGAGCTGATACCGCTCGCCGCAGCCGAACGACCGAGCGCAGCGA
GTCAGTGAGCGAGGAAGCGGAAGAGCGCCCAATACGCAAACCGCCTCTCCCCGCGCGTTGGCCGATTCAT
TAATGCAGCTGGCACGACAGGTTTCCCGACTGGAAAGCGGGCAGTGAGCGCAACGCAATTAATACGCGTA
CCGCTAGCCAGGAAGAGTTTGTAGAAACGCAAAAAGGCCATCCGTCAGGATGGCCTTCTGCTTAGTTTGA
TGCCTGGCAGTTTATGGCGGGCGTCCTGCCCGCCACCCTCCGGGCCGTTGCTTCACAACGTTCAAATCCG
CTCCCGGCGGATTTGTCCTACTCAGGAGAGCGTTCACCGACAAACAACAGATAAAACGAAAGGCCCAGTC
TTCCGACTGAGCCTTTCGTTTTATTTGATGCCTGGCAGTTCCCTACTCTCGCGTTAACGCTAGCATGGAT
GTTTTCCCAGTCACGACGTT
